>Addgene plasmid #38846 | JMJD2A | depositor partial sequence | sequence record 48903 | JMJD2A sequence 1171 bps
ATGCACCATCATCATCATCATTCTTCTGGTGTAGATCTGGGTACCGAGAACCTGTACTTCCAATCCATGG
CTTCTGAGTCTGAAACTCTGAATCCCAGTGCTAGGATAATGACCTTTTATCCAACTATGGAAGAGTTCCG
AAACTTCAGTAGATACATTGCCTACATTGAATCCCAAGGAGCTCATCGGGCAGGGCTAGCCAAGGTTGTT
CCTCCAAAAGAGTGGAAGCCACGAGCATCCTATGATGACATTGATGATTTGGTCATTCCTGCCCCCATTC
AACAGCTGGTGACGGGGCAGTCTGGCCTCTTTACTCAGTACAACATACAGAAGAAAGCCATGACTGTTCG
AGAGTTCCGCAAGATAGCCAATAGCGATAAGTACTGTACCCCACGCTATAGTGAGTTTGAAGAGCTCGAG
CGGAAATACTGGAAAAATCTTACATTCAATCCTCCAATCTATGGTGCAGATGTGAATGGTACCCTCTATG
AAAAGCATGTTGATGAGTGGAATATTGGCCGGCTGAGAACAATCCTGGACTTGGTGGAAAAGGAGAGTGG
GATCACCATTGAGGGTGTGAACACCCCATACCTGTACTTTGGCATGTGGAAGACATCCTTTGCTTGGCAC
ACTGAAGACATGGACCTCTACAGCATCAACTACCTGCACTTTGGAGAACCAAAGTCCTGGTACTCTGTTC
CACCTGAGCATGGAAAGCGGTTGGAACGCCTCGCCAAAGGCTTTTTCCCAGGAAGTGCTCAAAGCTGTGA
GGCATTTCTCCGCCACAAGATGACCCTGATTTCCCCGTTAATGCTGAAGAAATATGGAATTCCCTTTGAC
AAGGTGACTCAAGAGGCTGGAGAGTTTATGATCACTTTCCCTTATGGTTACCATGCCGGCTTTAACCATG
GTTTTAACTGTGCGGAGTCTACCAATTTTGCTACCCGTCGGTGGATTGAGTACGGCAAGCAAGCTGTGCT
GTGCTCCTGTAGAAAGGACATGGTGAAGATCTCCATGGATGTGTTTGTGAGAAAGTTCCAGCCAGAAAGG
TACAAACTTTGGAAAGCTGGGAAGGACAACACAGTTATTGACCATACTCTGCCCACGCCAGAAGCAGCTG
AGTTTCTTAAGGAGAGTGAACTGTGACAGTAAAGGTGGATACGGATCCGAA
