>Addgene plasmid #38846 | JMJD2A | addgene partial sequence | sequence record 50359 | T7 5'-TAATACGACTCACTATAGGG-3'
TCCCTCTGAATATTTTGTTTACTTTAAGAAGGAGATATACATATGCACCATCATCATCATCATTCTTCTG
GTGTAGATCTGGGTACCGAGAACCTGTACTTCCAATCCATGGCTTCTGAGTCTGAAACTCTGAATCCCAG
TGCTAGGATAATGACCTTTTATCCAACTATGGAAGAGTTCCGAAACTTCAGTAGATACATTGCCTACATT
GAATCCCAAGGAGCTCATCGGGCAGGGCTAGCCAAGGTTGTTCCTCCAAAAGAGTGGAAGCCACGAGCAT
CCTATGATGACATTGATGATTTGGTCATTCCTGCCCCCATTCAACAGCTGGTGACGGGGCAGTCTGGCCT
CTTTACTCAGTACAACATACAGAAGAAAGCCATGACTGTTCGAGAGTTCCGCAAGATAGCCAATAGCGAT
AAGTACTGTACCCCACGCTATAGTGAGTTTGAAGAGCTCGAGCGGAAATACTGGAAAAATCTTACATTCA
ATCCTCCAATCTATGGTGCAGATGTGAATGGTACCCTCTATGAAAAGCATGTTGATGAGTGGAATATTGG
CCGGCTGAGAACAATCCTGGACTTGGTGGAAAAGGAGAGTGGGATCACCATTGAGGGTGTGAACACCCCA
TACCTGTACTTTGGCATGTGGAAGACATCCTTTGCTTGGCACACTGAAGACATGGACCTCTACAGCATCA
ACTACCTGCACTTTGGAGAACCAAAGTCCTGGTACTCTGTTCCACCTGAGCATGGAAAGCGGTTGGAACG
CCTCGCCAAAGGCTTTTTCCCAGGAAGTGCTCAAAGCTGTGAGGCATTTCTCCGCCACAAGATGACCCTG
ATTTCCCCGTTAATGCTGAAGAAATATGGAATTCCCTTG
