>Addgene plasmid #38846 | JMJD2A | addgene partial sequence | sequence record 50360 | T7_term
TTCGGGCTTTGTTAGCAGCCGGATCTCAGTGGTGGTGGTGGTGGTGCTCGAGTGCGGCCGCANTCTTGTC
GACGGAGCTCGAATTCGGATCCGTATCCACCTTTACTGTCACAGTTCACTCTCCTTAAGAAACTCAGCTG
CTTCTGGCGTGGGCAGAGTATGGTCAATAACTGTGTTGTCCTTCCCAGCTTTCCAAAGTTTGTACCTTTC
TGGCTGGAACTTTCTCACAAACACATCCATGGAGATCTTCACCATGTCCTTTCTACAGGAGCACAGCACA
GCTTGCTTGCCGTACTCAATCCACCGACGGGTAGCAAAATTGGTAGACTCCGCACAGTTAAAACCATGGT
TAAAGCCGGCATGGTAACCATAAGGGAAAGTGATCATAAACTCTCCAGCCTCTTGAGTCACCTTGTCAAA
GGGAATTCCATATTTCTTCAGCATTAACGGGGAAATCAGGGTCATCTTGTGGCGGAGAAATGCCTCACAG
CTTTGAGCACTTCCTGGGAAAAAGCCTTTGGCGAGGCGTTCCAACCGCTTTCCATGCTCAGGTGGAACAG
AGTACCAGGACTTTGGTTCTCCAAAGTGCAGGTAGTTGATGCTGTAGAGGTCCATGTCTTCAGTGTGCCA
AGCAAAGGATGTCTTCCACATGCCAAAGTACAGGTATGGGGTGTTCACACCCTCAATGGTGATCCCACTC
TCCTTTTCCACCAAGTCCAGGATTGTTCTCAGCCGGCCAATATTCCACTCATCAACATGCTTTTCATAGA
GGGTACCATTCACATCTGCACCATAGATTGGAGGATTGAATGTAAGATTTTTCCAGTATTTCCGCTCGAG
CTCTTCAAACTCACTATAGCGTGGGGTACAGTACTTATCGCTATTGGCTATCTTG
