[The description below was written by a language model from this plasmid's Addgene catalogue record.]
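Description:
JMJD2A is a bacterial expression plasmid built on the pNIC28-Bsa4 backbone from the SGC, designed to produce recombinant protein in E. coli for structural studies. It is maintained under kanamycin selection and is recorded as a low-copy plasmid. No feature table accompanies the record, so the origin of replication and the promoter are not explicitly stated. The listed sequencing primers, T7 at the 5′ end and T7-term at the 3′ end, indicate that the insert sits between a T7 promoter and a T7 terminator, an arrangement that normally requires an expression host supplying T7 RNA polymerase.

The insert is a fragment of about 1.2 kb from human JMJD2A (jumonji domain containing 2A, also known as KDM4A), a member of the jumonji-domain histone lysine demethylase family. The record cautions that it may not be the full open reading frame. This fits its purpose, since crystallography constructs are commonly truncated to a well-behaved domain, and an associated PDB structure entry is named among the insert's aliases. The linked Entrez Gene entry uses mouse-style nomenclature and aliases, although the species is given as human. The fragment was introduced by ligation-independent cloning and carries an N-terminal His tag followed by a TEV protease site. This allows purification by immobilised metal affinity chromatography and then removal of the tag by TEV cleavage. The construct is typically used for overexpression and purification of the JMJD2A fragment for crystallisation, and the purified protein would also suit related biochemical or biophysical work.
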