Addgene plasmid #38846: JMJD2A
Purpose: Bacterial expression for structure determination; may not be full ORF
Depositing lab: Nicola Burgess-Brown. Depositing organization: University of Oxford.
Backbone
  Vector backbone: pNIC28-Bsa4
  Backbone manufacturer: SGC
  Vector type: Bacterial Expression
Growth in bacteria
  Bacterial resistance: Kanamycin, 50 μg/mL
  Growth temperature: 37°C
  Growth strain: Mach1
  Copy number: Low Copy
Gene/Insert
  Gene/Insert name: JMJD2A (alt names: jumonji domain containing 2A; PDB:2OQ7)
  Species: H. sapiens (human)
  Insert size (bp): 1171
  Entrez Gene: Kdm4a (a.k.a. D4Ertd222e, JHDM3A, Jmjd2, Jmjd2a, mKIAA0677)
  Tag / fusion protein: His Tev (N terminal on insert)
  Cloning method: Ligation Independent Cloning
  Sequencing primers: 5′ T7; 3′ T7-term
Terms and licenses: Academic/Nonprofit Terms; Industry Terms: Not Available to Industry
How to cite: JMJD2A was a gift from Nicola Burgess-Brown (Addgene plasmid # 38846 ; http://n2t.net/addgene:38846 ; RRID:Addgene_38846)
